Addgene plasmid #188977: pTetO-hOSK-CASH-1
Purpose: A CASH-1 GSH targeting, doxycycling inducible humanized Oct4, Sox2, and Klf4 expressing CRISPR/Cas9 donor plasmid.
Depositing lab: Sangdun Choi. Depositing organization: Ajou University. Publication: An Alternate Approach to Generate Induced Pluripotent Stem Cells with Precise CRISPR/Cas9 Tool. Javaid N, Choi S. Stem Cells Int. 2022 Sep 22;2022:4537335. doi: 10.1155/2022/4537335. eCollection 2022. PubMed 36187228.
Backbone
  Vector backbone: pUC57 vector
  Vector type: Mammalian Expression
Growth in bacteria
  Bacterial resistance: Ampicillin, 100 μg/mL
  Growth temperature: 37°C
  Growth strain: DH5alpha
  Copy number: High Copy
Gene/Insert
  Gene/Insert name: Doxycycline inducible reprogramming donor cassette
  Species: H. sapiens (human), M. musculus (mouse)
  Cloning method: Gibson Cloning
  Sequencing primers: 5′ unknown
Terms and licenses: Academic/Nonprofit Terms; Industry Terms: Not Available to Industry
How to cite: pTetO-hOSK-CASH-1 was a gift from Sangdun Choi (Addgene plasmid # 188977 ; http://n2t.net/addgene:188977 ; RRID:Addgene_188977)
