[The description below was written by a language model from this plasmid's Addgene catalogue record and pLannotate feature annotations shown in this document.]
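Description:
pTetO-hOSK-CASH-1 is a roughly 12 kb CRISPR/Cas9 homology-directed repair donor plasmid built on a pUC57 backbone. It is designed to insert a doxycycline-inducible reprogramming cassette into the CASH-1 genomic safe harbour site of mammalian cells. It is propagated in E. coli as a high-copy plasmid through its ColE1/pUC-type origin and is selected with ampicillin (AmpR under its own bla promoter). Remnants of the lacZα/lac promoter region flank the insert. The unannotated stretches between these backbone remnants and the outer loxP sites presumably correspond to the CASH-1 homology arms, although the feature table does not label them.

The payload is an all-in-one Tet-On system. A mouse PGK promoter drives the Tet-On 3G transactivator, terminated by an SV40 poly(A) signal, in the reverse orientation. In the forward orientation, a TRE3GS promoter controls human POU5F1 (OCT4), SOX2 and KLF4, followed by EGFP and an SV40 poly(A) signal. The short gaps between these coding sequences suggest a polycistronic arrangement, but the linking elements are not annotated. In the presence of doxycycline, the transactivator binds TRE3GS and switches on the three factors together with the fluorescent reporter. An SV40 promoter–blasticidin S deaminase–bGH poly(A) cassette allows selection of integrants. This cassette is flanked by minimal FRT sites, so FLP can remove the marker alone, while loxP sites bracket the whole payload so that Cre can excise it entirely. According to the record, the construct is used for targeted, inducible and removable delivery of OSK factors to generate induced pluripotent stem cells. The Cas9 and guide RNA components are not encoded on this plasmid.
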