Features (pLannotate 1.2.2; 27 found; start..end, strand, type, name):
    137..236     +  misc_feature   bom (fragment): basis of mobility region from pBR322
    242..395     -  CDS            lacZα (fragment): LacZα fragment of β-galactosidase; lacZ fragment
   1203..1236    +  protein_bind   loxP: Cre-mediated recombination occurs in the 8-bp core sequence (GCATACAT). Cre recombinase
   1247..1381    -  polyA_signal   SV40 poly(A) signal: SV40 polyadenylation signal
   1391..2137    -  CDS            Tet-On® 3G: modified rtTA protein that binds tightly to promoters containing the tet operator in the presence of doxycycline
   2157..2656    -  promoter       PGK promoter: mouse phosphoglycerate kinase 1 promoter
   2727..2775    +  polyA_signal   HSV TK poly(A) signal: herpes simplex virus thymidine kinase polyadenylation signal (Cole and Stacy, 1985)
   2949..3316    +  promoter       TRE3GS promoter: 3rd-generation Tet-responsive promoter that can be activated by binding of Tet-On® 3G, modified to eliminate binding sites for endogenous mammalian transcription factors
   3332..4411    +  CDS            POU5F1: PO5F1_HUMAN - Also known as OCT3, OCT4, OTF3. Experimental evidence at protein level: Swiss-Prot protein existence level 1. Transcription factor that binds to the octamer motif (5'- ATTTGCAT-3'). Forms a trimeric complex with SOX2 or SOX15 on DNA and controls the expression of a number of genes involved in embryonic development such as YES1, FGF4, UTF1 and ZFP206. Critical for early embryogenesis and for embryonic stem cell pluripotency. From Homo sapiens (Human).
   4460..5410    +  CDS            SOX2: SOX2_HUMAN - Experimental evidence at protein level: Swiss-Prot protein existence level 1. Transcription factor that forms a trimeric complex with OCT4 on DNA and controls the expression of a number of genes involved in embryonic development such as YES1, FGF4, UTF1 and ZFP206 (By similarity). Binds to the proximal enhancer region of NANOG (By similarity). Critical for early embryogenesis and for embryonic stem cell pluripotency (PubMed:18035408). Downstream SRRT target that mediates the promotion of neural stem cell self-renewal (By similarity). Keeps neural cells undifferentiated by countera
   5495..6886    +  CDS            KLF4 (fragment): KLF4_HUMAN - Also known as EZF, GKLF. Experimental evidence at protein level: Swiss-Prot protein existence level 1. Transcription factor; can act both as activator and as repressor. Binds the 5'-CACCC-3' core sequence. Binds to the promoter region of its own gene and can activate its own transcription. Regulates the expression of key transcription factors during embryonic development. Plays an important role in maintaining embryonic stem cells, and in preventing their differentiation. Required for establishing the barrier function of the skin and for postnatal maturation and maintenance of the
   7040..7759    +  CDS            EGFP: the original enhanced GFP (Yang et al., 1996) mammalian codon-optimized
   7775..7909    +  polyA_signal   SV40 poly(A) signal: SV40 polyadenylation signal
   7912..7945    +  protein_bind   FRT (minimal): supports FLP-mediated excision but not integration (Turan and Bode, 2011) FLP recombinase from the Saccharomyces cerevisiae 2μ plasmid
   7946..8170    -  polyA_signal   bGH poly(A) signal: bovine growth hormone polyadenylation signal
   8171..8569    -  CDS            BSD: blasticidin S deaminase; Aspergillus terreus BSD; confers resistance to blasticidin
   8584..8913    -  promoter       SV40 promoter: SV40 enhancer and early promoter
   8923..8956    +  protein_bind   FRT (minimal): supports FLP-mediated excision but not integration (Turan and Bode, 2011) FLP recombinase from the Saccharomyces cerevisiae 2μ plasmid
   8957..8990    +  protein_bind   loxP: Cre-mediated recombination occurs in the 8-bp core sequence (GCATACAT). Cre recombinase
   9859..9881    -  protein_bind   lac operator (fragment): The lac repressor binds to the lac operator to inhibit transcription in E. coli. This inhibition can be relieved by adding lactose or isopropyl-β-D-thiogalactopyranoside (IPTG). lac repressor encoded by lacI
   9885..9915    -  promoter       lac promoter: promoter for the E. coli lac operon
   9930..9951    -  protein_bind   CAP binding site: CAP binding activates transcription in the presence of cAMP. E. coli catabolite activator protein
   9964..10056   -  CDS            lacI (fragment): lac repressor; lacI; The lac repressor binds to the lac operator to inhibit transcription in E. coli. This inhibition can be relieved by adding lactose or isopropyl-β-D-thiogalactopyranoside (IPTG).
  10239..10827   -  rep_origin     ori: high-copy-number ColE1/pMB1/pBR322/pUC origin of replication
  10998..11858   -  CDS            AmpR: β-lactamase; bla; confers resistance to ampicillin, carbenicillin, and related antibiotics
  11859..11963   -  promoter       AmpR promoter: bla
  12058..35      +  CDS            rop (fragment) (across the origin): Rop protein, which maintains plasmids at low copy number; rop
>Addgene plasmid #188977 | pTetO-hOSK-CASH-1 | addgene full sequence | sequence record 370987 | Addgene NGS Result
TCGCGCGTTTCGGTGATGACGGTGAAAACCTCTGACACATGCAGCTCCCGGAGACGGTCACAGCTTGTCT
GTAAGCGGATGCCGGGAGCAGACAAGCCCGTCAGGGCGCGTCAGCGGGTGTTGGCGGGTGTCGGGGCTGG
CTTAACTATGCGGCATCAGAGCAGATTGTACTGAGAGTGCACCAGATGCGGTGTGAAATACCGCACAGAT
GCGTAAGGAGAAAATACCGCATCAGGCGCCATTCGCCATTCAGGCTGCGCAACTGTTGGGAAGGGCGATC
GGTGCGGGCCTCTTCGCTATTACGCCAGCTGGCGAAAGGGGGATGTGCTGCAAGGCGATTAAGTTGGGTA
ACGCCAGGGTTTTCCCAGTCACGACGTTGTAAAACGACGGCCAGTAAATAAATAGTTTAATTTAAAATTC
ACATACTGCAGTATAACATAAGGTTCTTGTTTGAATTTTACTGTTTGCCATGCATTAAAAAGCACTCATT
TTAAGGCTATGGAAGATGCTCACGTAGTATCTCTAAGCACCTATTTTTCAGAAGGATTTGTGGCTTCTGT
GCCACAGATGATAAGGAATTTTATTGTTCTGGCTTCCATACTCAGCTTGACCTATTCCATCCTAAATAAG
CTAATCCTGGAGAGAGTTTTGCTTCAAGTGTAAAATGATCAACACAAGAATGGAAAGTAAATCTACCACC
ACACATGTAAATACTGATATATAGGCCATAGTAGAGCCTTATATTCATATAAATAAAGTTTCAGATCATA
CTTCTCCCTAAAATCAAGACATCCAATTTTAAGAACTTCTGTCCTCATCATTGGTAACGAGTACCAGAAA
CTGATGTTACAGCATATAAAATAGTTCTTTTTAAATATCATGCAACTCTTACCAATGTTTTGATTCAGTG
ATAAAATTATGGAGCTTCATAATAACCAGGAAAATGCAGTGTTAAAAACAACAATAAAAGGCTAGCAAGA
AATTATAAATATGTTGTTAAGGGCATTGGCTTCTTTAGGGCTTGCTCTCGTAACTGATACCAAATGGGAA
TTCAGAGTCTAAAAATATCTTCTTTGGTAAAAGGAAAGTCTTGGCCAGGAAGTAAATAAGCTTTTCCCTT
AATTCAGCACATCTCCCTAAATACACTATTATCACCTACCATCTGGAATGAAGCTTCCACCAACTAATGA
GCTGCCCTCAGCATAACTTCGTATAGCATACATTATACGAAGTTATGCGATCGCGAGATCCAGACATGAT
AAGATACATTGATGAGTTTGGACAAACCACAACTAGAATGCAGTGAAAAAAATGCTTTATTTGTGAAATT
TGTGATGCTATTGCTTTATTTGTAACCATTATAAGCTGCAATAAACAAGTTGGGCCATGGTTACCCGGGG
AGCATGTCAAGGTCAAAATCGTCAAGAGCGTCAGCAGGCAGCATATCAAGGTCAAAGTCGTCAAGGGCAT
CGGCTGGGAGCATGTCTAAGTCAAAATCGTCAAGGGCGTCGGTCGGCCCGCCGCTTTCGCACTTTAGCTG
TTTCTCCAGGCCACATATGATTAGTTCCAGGCCGAAAAGGAAGGCAGGTTCGGCTCCCTGCCGGTCGAAC
AGCTCAATTGCTTGTTTCAGAAGTGGGGGCATAGAATCGGTGGTAGGTGTCTCTCTTTCCTCTTTTGCTA
CTTGATGCTCCTGTTCCTCCAATACGCAGCCCAGTGTAAAGTGGCCCACGGCGGACAGAGCGTACAGTGC
GTTCTCCAGGGAGAAGCCTTGCTGACACAGGAACGCGAGCTGATTTTCCAGGGTTTCGTACTGTTTCTCT
GTTGGGCGGGTGCCGAGATGCACTTTAGCCCCGTCGCGATGTGAGAGGAGAGCACAGCGGTATGACTTGG
CGTTGTTCCGCAGAAAGTCTTGCCATGACTCGCCTTCCAGGGGGCAGGAGTGGGTATGATGCCTGTCCAG
CATCTCGATTGGCAGGGCATCGAGCAGGGCCCGCTTGTTCTTCACGTGCCAGTACAGGGTAGGCTGCTCA
ACTCCCAGCTTTTGAGCGAGTTTCCTTGTCGTCAGGCCTTCGATACCGACTCCATTGAGTAATTCCAGAG
CAGAGTTTATGACTTTGCTCTTGTCCAGTCTAGACATGGTGGCGGCAGATCTAGGTCGAAAGGCCCGGAG
ATGAGGAAGAGGAGAACAGCGCGGCAGACGTGCGCTTTTGAAGCGTGCAGAATGCCGGGCCTCCGGAGGA
CCTTCGGGCGCCCGCCCCGCCCCTGAGCCCGCCCCTGAGCCCGCCCCCGGACCCACCCCTTCCCAGCCTC
TGAGCCCAGAAAGCGAAGGAGCAAAGCTGCTATTGGCCGCTGCCCCAAAGGCCTACCCGCTTCCATTGCT
CAGCGGTGCTGTCCATCTGCACGAGACTAGTGAGACGTGCTACTTCCATTTGTCACGTCCTGCACGACGC
GAGCTGCGGGGCGGGGGGGAACTTCCTGACTAGGGGAGGAGTAGAAGGTGGCGCGAAGGGGCCACCAAAG
AACGGAGCCGGTTGGCGCCTACCGGTGGATGTGGAATGTGTGCGAGGCCAGAGGCCACTTGTGTAGCGCC
AAGTGCCCAGCGGGGCTGCTAAAGCGCATGCTCCAGACTGCCTTGGGAAAAGCGCCTCCCCTACCCGGTA
GAACGTACGGGGGGAGGCTAACTGAAACACGGAAGGAGACAATACCGGAAGGAACCCGCGCTATGACGGC
AATAAAAAGACAGAATAAAACGCACGGGTGTTGGGTCGTTTGTTCATAAACGCGGGGTTCGGTCCCAGGG
CTGGCACTCTGTCGATACCCCACCGAGACCCCATTGGGGCCAATACGCCCGCGTTTCTTCCTTTTCCCCA
CCCCACCCCCCAAGTTCGGGTGAAGGCCCAGGGCTCGCAGCCAACGTCGGGGCGGCAGGCCCTGCCATAG
CGCCGGCGGAGTTTACTCCCTATCAGTGATAGAGAACGTATGAAGAGTTTACTCCCTATCAGTGATAGAG
AACGTATGCAGACTTTACTCCCTATCAGTGATAGAGAACGTATAAGGAGTTTACTCCCTATCAGTGATAG
AGAACGTATGACCAGTTTACTCCCTATCAGTGATAGAGAACGTATCTACAGTTTACTCCCTATCAGTGAT
AGAGAACGTATATCCAGTTTACTCCCTATCAGTGATAGAGAACGTATAAGCTTTGCTTATGTAAACCAGG
GCGCCTATAAAAGAGTGCTGATTTTTTGAGTAAACTTCAATTCCACAACACTTTTGTCTTATACCAACTT
TCCGTACCACTTCCTACCCTCGTAAAGCCGCCACCATCGATATGGCGGGACACCTGGCTTCAGATTTTGC
CTTCTCGCCCCCTCCAGGTGGTGGAGGTGATGGGCCAGGGGGGCCGGAGCCGGGCTGGGTTGATCCTCGG
ACCTGGCTAAGCTTCCAAGGCCCTCCTGGAGGGCCAGGAATCGGGCCGGGGGTTGGGCCAGGCTCTGAGG
TGTGGGGGATTCCCCCATGCCCCCCGCCGTATGAGTTCTGTGGGGGGATGGCGTACTGTGGGCCCCAGGT
TGGAGTGGGGCTAGTGCCCCAAGGCGGCTTGGAGACCTCTCAGCCTGAGGGCGAAGCAGGAGTCGGGGTG
GAGAGCAACTCCGATGGGGCCTCCCCGGAGCCCTGCACCGTCACCCCTGGTGCCGTGAAGCTGGAGAAGG
AGAAGCTGGAGCAAAACCCGGAGGAGTCCCAGGACATCAAAGCTCTGCAGAAAGAACTCGAGCAATTTGC
CAAGCTCCTGAAGCAGAAGAGGATCACCCTGGGATATACACAGGCCGATGTGGGGCTCACCCTGGGGGTT
CTATTTGGGAAGGTATTCAGCCAAACGACCATCTGCCGCTTTGAGGCTCTGCAGCTTAGCTTCAAGAACA
TGTGTAAGCTGCGGCCCTTGCTGCAGAAGTGGGTGGAGGAAGCTGACAACAATGAAAATCTTCAGGAGAT
ATGCAAAGCAGAAACCCTCGTGCAGGCCCGAAAGAGAAAGCGAACCAGTATCGAGAACCGAGTGAGAGGC
AACCTGGAGAATTTGTTCCTGCAGTGCCCGAAACCCACACTGCAGCAGATCAGCCACATCGCCCAGCAGC
TTGGGCTCGAGAAGGATGTGGTCCGAGTGTGGTTCTGTAACCGGCGCCAGAAGGGCAAGCGATCAAGCAG
CGACTATGCACAACGAGAGGATTTTGAGGCTGCTGGGTCTCCTTTCTCAGGGGGACCAGTGTCCTTTCCT
CTGGCCCCAGGGCCCCATTTTGGTACCCCAGGCTATGGGAGCCCTCACTTCACTGCACTGTACTCCTCGG
TCCCTTTCCCTGAGGGGGAAGCCTTTCCCCCTGTCTCTGTCACCACTCTGGGCTCTCCCATGCATTCAAA
CCGCGCCAAGCGCGGCTCCGGCGCCACCAACTTCTCCCTGCTGAAGCAGATGTACAACATGATGGAGACG
GAGCTGAAGCCGCCGGGCCCGCAGCAAACTTCGGGGGGCGGCGGCGGCAACTCCACCGCGGCGGCGGCCG
GCGGCAACCAGAAAAACAGCCCGGACCGCGTCAAGCGGCCCATGAATGCCTTCATGGTGTGGTCCCGCGG
GCAGCGGCGCAAGATGGCCCAGGAGAACCCCAAGATGCACAACTCGGAGATCAGCAAGCGCCTGGGCGCC
GAGTGGAAACTTTTGTCGGAGACGGAGAAGCGGCCGTTCATCGACGAGGCTAAGCGGCTGCGAGCGCTGC
ACATGAAGGAGCACCCGGATTATAAATACCGGCCCCGGCGGAAAACCAAGACGCTCATGAAGAAGGATAA
GTACACGCTGCCCGGCGGGCTGCTGGCCCCCGGCGGCAATAGCATGGCGAGCGGGGTCGGGGTGGGCGCC
GGCCTGGGCGCGGGCGTGAACCAGCGCATGGACAGTTACGCGCACATGAACGGCTGGAGCAACGGCAGCT
ACAGCATGATGCAGGACCAGCTGGGCTACCCGCAGCACCCGGGCCTCAATGCGCACGGCGCAGCGCAGAT
GCAGCCCATGCACCGCTACGACGTGAGCGCCCTGCAGTACAACTCCATGACCAGCTCGCAGACCTACATG
AACGGCTCGCCCACCTACAGCATGTCCTACTCGCAGCAGGGCACCCCTGGCATGGCTCTTGGCTCCATGG
GTTCGGTGGTCAAGTCCGAGGCCAGCTCCAGCCCCCCTGTGGTTACCTCTTCCTCCCACTCCAGGGCGCC
CTGCCAGGCCGGGGACCTCCGGGACATGATCAGCATGTATCTCCCCGGCGCCGAGGTGCCGGAACCCGCC
GCCCCCAGCAGACTTCACATGTCCCAGCACTACCAGAGCGGCCCGGTGCCCGGCACGGCCATTAACGGCA
CACTGCCCCTCTCACACATGCGCGCCAAGCGCGGCTCCGGCGAGGGCAGAGGAAGTCTTCTAACATGCGG
TGACGTGGAGGAGAATCCCGGCCCTCCTGCAGGAATGAGGCAGCCACCTGGCGAGTCTGACATGGCTGTC
AGCGACGCGCTGCTCCCATCTTTCTCCACGTTCGCGTCTGGCCCGGCGGGAAGGGAGAAGACACTGCGTC
AAGCAGGTGCCCCGAATAACCGCTGGCGGGAGGAGCTCTCCCACATGAAGCGACTTCCCCCAGTGCTTCC
CGGCCGCCCCTATGACCTGGCGGCGGCGACCGTGGCCACAGACCTGGAGAGCGGCGGAGCCGGTGCGGCT
TGCGGCGGTAGCAACCTGGCGCCCCTACCTCGGAGAGAGACCGAGGAGTTCAACGATCTCCTGGACCTGG
ACTTTATTCTCTCCAATTCGCTGACCCATCCTCCGGAGTCAGTGGCCGCCACCGTGTCCTCGTCAGCGTC
AGCCTCCTCTTCGTCGTCGCCGTCGAGCAGCGGCCCTGCCAGCGCGCCCTCCACCTGCAGCTTCACCTAT
CCGATCCGGGCCGGGAACGACCCGGGCGTGGCGCCGGGCGGCACGGGCGGAGGCCTCCTCTATGGCAGGG
AGTCCGCTCCCCCTCCGACGGCTCCCTTCAACCTGGCGGACATCAACGACGTGAGCCCCTCGGGCGGCTT
CGTGGCCGAGCTCCTGCGGCCAGAATTGGACCCGGTGTACATTCCGCCGCAGCAGCCGCAGCCGCCAGGT
GGCGGGCTGATGGGCAAGTTCGTGCTGAAGGCGTCGCTGAGCGCCCCTGGCAGCGAGTACGGCAGCCCGT
CGGTCATCAGCGTCAGCAAAGGCAGCCCTGACGGCAGCCACCCGGTGGTGGTGGCGCCCTACAACGGCGG
GCCGCCGCGCACGTGCCCCAAGATCAAGCAGGAGGCGGTCTCTTCGTGCACCCACTTGGGCGCTGGACCC
CCTCTCAGCAATGGCCACCGGCCGGCTGCACACGACTTCCCCCTGGGGCGGCAGCTCCCCAGCAGGACTA
CCCCGACCCTGGGTCTTGAGGAAGTGCTGAGCAGCAGGGACTGTCACCCTGCCCTGCCGCTTCCTCCCGG
CTTCCATCCCCACCCGGGGCCCAATTACCCATCCTTCCTGCCCGATCAGATGCAGCCGCAAGTCCCGCCG
CTCCATTACCAAGAGCTCATGCCACCCGGTTCCTGCATGCCAGAGGAGCCCAAGCCAAAGAGGGGAAGAC
GATCGTGGCCCCGGAAAAGGACCGCCACCCACACTTGTGATTACGCGGGCTGCGGCAAAACCTACACAAA
GAGTTCCCATCTCAAGGCACACCTGCGAACCCACACAGGTGAGAAACCTTACCACTGTGACTGGGACGGC
TGTGGATGGAAATTCGCCCGCTCAGATGAACTGACCAGGCACTACCGTAAACACACGGGGCACCGCCCGT
TCCAGTGCCAAAAATGCGACCGAGCATTTTCCAGGTCGGACCACCTCGCCTTACACATGAAGAGGCATTT
TGGCCGGCCACGCGCCAAGCGCGGCTCCGGCCAGTGCACCAACTACGCCCTGCTGAAGCTGGCCGGCGAC
GTGGAGTCCAACCCCGGCCCCGCGGCCGCATTTAAATCGATGGTGAGCAAGGGCGAGGAGCTGTTCACCG
GGGTGGTGCCCATCCTGGTCGAGCTGGACGGCGACGTAAACGGCCACAAGTTCAGCGTGTCCGGCGAGGG
CGAGGGCGATGCCACCTACGGCAAGCTGACCCTGAAGTTCATCTGCACCACCGGCAAGCTGCCCGTGCCC
TGGCCCACCCTCGTGACCACCCTGACCTACGGCGTGCAGTGCTTCAGCCGCTACCCCGACCACATGAAGC
AGCACGACTTCTTCAAGTCCGCCATGCCCGAAGGCTACGTCCAGGAGCGCACCATCTTCTTCAAGGACGA
CGGCAACTACAAGACCCGCGCCGAGGTGAAGTTCGAGGGCGACACCCTGGTGAACCGCATCGAGCTGAAG
GGCATCGACTTCAAGGAGGACGGCAACATCCTGGGGCACAAGCTGGAGTACAACTACAACAGCCACAACG
TCTATATCATGGCCGACAAGCAGAAGAACGGCATCAAGGTGAACTTCAAGATCCGCCACAACATCGAGGA
CGGCAGCGTGCAGCTCGCCGACCACTACCAGCAGAACACCCCCATCGGCGACGGCCCCGTGCTGCTGCCC
GACAACCACTACCTGAGCACCCAGTCCGCCCTGAGCAAAGACCCCAACGAGAAGCGCGATCACATGGTCC
TGCTGGAGTTCGTGACCGCCGCCGGGATCACTCTCGGCATGGACGAGCTGTACAAGTAATTCGAACCATG
GCCCAACTTGTTTATTGCAGCTTATAATGGTTACAAATAAAGCAATAGCATCACAAATTTCACAAATAAA
GCATTTTTTTCACTGCATTCTAGTTGTGGTTTGTCCAAACTCATCAATGTATCTTATCATGTCTGGATCT
CGAAGTTCCTATTCTCTAGAAAGTATAGGAACTTCCCATAGAGCCCACCGCATCCCCAGCATGCCTGCTA
TTGTCTTCCCAATCCTCCCCCTTGCTGTCCTGCCCCACCCCACCCCCCAGAATAGAATGACACCTACTCA
GACAATGCGATGCAATTTCCTCATTTTATTAGGAAAGGACAGTGGGAGTGGCACCTTCCAGGGTCAAGGA
AGGCACGGGGGAGGGGCAAACAACAGATGGCTGGCAACTAGAAGGCACAGTTAGCCCTCCCACACATAAC
CAGAGGGCAGCAATTCACGAATCCCAACTGCCGTCGGCTGTCCATCACTGTCCTTCACTATGGCTTTGAT
CCCAGGATGCAGATCGAGAAGCACCTGTCGGCACCGTCCGCAGGGGCTCAAGATGCCCCTGTTCTCATTT
CCGATCGCGACGATACAAGTCAGGTTGCCAGCTGCCGCAGCAGCAGCAGTGCCCAGCACCACGAGTTCTG
CACAAGGTCCCCCAGTAAAATGATATACATTGACACCAGTGAAGATGCGGCCGTCGCTAGAGAGAGCTGC
GCTGGCGACGCTGTAGTCTTCAGAGATGGGGATGCTGTTGATTGTAGCCGTTGCTCTTTCAATGAGGGTG
GATTCTTCTTGAGACAAAGGCTTGGCCATGGTGGCGGCAGCTTTTTGCAAAAGCCTAGGCCTCCAAAAAA
GCCTCCTCACTACTTCTGGAATAGCTCAGAGGCAGAGGCGGCCTCGGCCTCTGCATAAATAAAAAAAATT
AGTCAGCCATGGGGCGGAGAATGGGCGGAACTGGGCGGAGTTAGGGGCGGGATGGGCGGAGTTAGGGGCG
GGACTATGGTTGCTGACTAATTGAGATGCATGCTTTGCATACTTCTGCCTGCTGGGGAGCCTGGGGACTT
TCCACACCTGGTTGCTGACTAATTGAGATGCATGCTTTGCATACTTCTGCCTGCTGGGGAGCCTGGGGAC
TTTCCACACCCTAACTGACACACATTCCACAGGAAGTTCCTATTCTCTAGAAAGTATAGGAACTTCATAA
CTTCGTATAGCATACATTATACGAAGTTATTTAATTAAAGCTGCAATCAATCCTGTTCTAAAAACCATCA
ACTTTTAATAAGAGATACATCTAACATAGGGCTTACAGTCATAGCAGCCTAGTTATAAGTACAAAATAGC
CAATATCAAAGTTGTTTTGTATGAATATAGATACATTGCTATAGAGAAATAGAAGAACACTTGGCACACA
AACATTGGGTTGCTTCATTAGCATTTCTTTTTACTTTAAGCAAGATTTCTTGAGGGACATCTTTTCTACG
TTGGAGTAAAAAATACGTTATTTAAACTTGAATTTTTTTTTCAGTAAGTGAAACCTATATTATTCAGCCA
AATCCTTAAGCTTGAGTTAAATAATTGAAACAGAAATTTAAAAGTTATAACTAATGGATATTCAGACATT
ATACATTTCTTACCCAAGTGTTATAATAGGGACCTACTATTTTAAGTGACACTTAAACATTTATAGTTGA
CTTATAGACCATAAATTTTAATGATCATAAATTTTGATTTACACAATTATTGAGTTAACAAGTCACAAAG
TTAGTCTATTTTTATAAAGGTAAAAATTAGGAATCAGATCAAAACATTGTGAGGTGCCTTCTCAGATGTT
ATACCCATACTTTCTATTCTTAAGTTTAGAAAATAAATAAAATTCTTACTAAATCTCTTCTCACTTTATC
AAAAATATTTTGCAGGTTGTCCTGATAGGAAATTGAGGGAATAATAGCTGTTCCTTTGGACGAGGATCAT
TGGTGCTATTCATTCCAAATGTGACTTTATGTAATTAATTATCAACTTCAAACCACTGCCATTGGAATGG
CGTAATCATGGTCATAGCTGTTTCGGCTCGAGCATGGTCATAGCTGTTTCCTGTGTGAAATTGTTATCCG
CTCACAATTCCACACAACATACGAGCCGGAAGCATAAAGTGTAAAGCCTGGGGTGCCTAATGAGTGAGCT
AACTCACATTAATTGCGTTGCGCTCACTGCCCGCTTTCCAGTCGGGAAACCTGTCGTGCCAGCTGCATTA
ATGAATCGGCCAACGCGCGGGGAGAGGCGGTTTGCGTATTGGGCGCTCTTCCGCTTCCTCGCTCACTGAC
TCGCTGCGCTCGGTCGTTCGGCTGCGGCGAGCGGTATCAGCTCACTCAAAGGCGGTAATACGGTTATCCA
CAGAATCAGGGGATAACGCAGGAAAGAACATGTGAGCAAAAGGCCAGCAAAAGGCCAGGAACCGTAAAAA
GGCCGCGTTGCTGGCGTTTTTCCATAGGCTCCGCCCCCCTGACGAGCATCACAAAAATCGACGCTCAAGT
CAGAGGTGGCGAAACCCGACAGGACTATAAAGATACCAGGCGTTTCCCCCTGGAAGCTCCCTCGTGCGCT
CTCCTGTTCCGACCCTGCCGCTTACCGGATACCTGTCCGCCTTTCTCCCTTCGGGAAGCGTGGCGCTTTC
TCATAGCTCACGCTGTAGGTATCTCAGTTCGGTGTAGGTCGTTCGCTCCAAGCTGGGCTGTGTGCACGAA
CCCCCCGTTCAGCCCGACCGCTGCGCCTTATCCGGTAACTATCGTCTTGAGTCCAACCCGGTAAGACACG
ACTTATCGCCACTGGCAGCAGCCACTGGTAACAGGATTAGCAGAGCGAGGTATGTAGGCGGTGCTACAGA
GTTCTTGAAGTGGTGGCCTAACTACGGCTACACTAGAAGAACAGTATTTGGTATCTGCGCTCTGCTGAAG
CCAGTTACCTTCGGAAAAAGAGTTGGTAGCTCTTGATCCGGCAAACAAACCACCGCTGGTAGCGGTGGTT
TTTTTGTTTGCAAGCAGCAGATTACGCGCAGAAAAAAAGGATCTCAAGAAGATCCTTTGATCTTTTCTAC
GGGGTCTGACGCTCAGTGGAACGAAAACTCACGTTAAGGGATTTTGGTCATGAGATTATCAAAAAGGATC
TTCACCTAGATCCTTTTAAATTAAAAATGAAGTTTTAAATCAATCTAAAGTATATATGAGTAAACTTGGT
CTGACAGTTACCAATGCTTAATCAGTGAGGCACCTATCTCAGCGATCTGTCTATTTCGTTCATCCATAGT
TGCCTGACTCCCCGTCGTGTAGATAACTACGATACGGGAGGGCTTACCATCTGGCCCCAGTGCTGCAATG
ATACCGCGACTCCCACGCTCACCGGCTCCAGATTTATCAGCAATAAACCAGCCAGCCGGAAGGGCCGAGC
GCAGAAGTGGTCCTGCAACTTTATCCGCCTCCATCCAGTCTATTAATTGTTGCCGGGAAGCTAGAGTAAG
TAGTTCGCCAGTTAATAGTTTGCGCAACGTTGTTGCCATTGCTACAGGCATCGTGGTGTCACGCTCGTCG
TTTGGTATGGCTTCATTCAGCTCCGGTTCCCAACGATCAAGGCGAGTTACATGATCCCCCATGTTGTGCA
AAAAAGCGGTTAGCTCCTTCGGTCCTCCGATCGTTGTCAGAAGTAAGTTGGCCGCAGTGTTATCACTCAT
GGTTATGGCAGCACTGCATAATTCTCTTACTGTCATGCCATCCGTAAGATGCTTTTCTGTGACTGGTGAG
TACTCAACCAAGTCATTCTGAGAATAGTGTATGCGGCGACCGAGTTGCTCTTGCCCGGCGTCAATACGGG
ATAATACCGCGCCACATAGCAGAACTTTAAAAGTGCTCATCATTGGAAAACGTTCTTCGGGGCGAAAACT
CTCAAGGATCTTACCGCTGTTGAGATCCAGTTCGATGTAACCCACTCGTGCACCCAACTGATCTTCAGCA
TCTTTTACTTTCACCAGCGTTTCTGGGTGAGCAAAAACAGGAAGGCAAAATGCCGCAAAAAAGGGAATAA
GGGCGACACGGAAATGTTGAATACTCATACTCTTCCTTTTTCAATATTATTGAAGCATTTATCAGGGTTA
TTGTCTCATGAGCGGATACATATTTGAATGTATTTAGAAAAATAAACAAATAGGGGTTCCGCGCACATTT
CCCCGAAAAGTGCCACCTGACGTCTAAGAAACCATTATTATCATGACATTAACCTATAAAAATAGGCGTA
TCACGAGGCCCTTTCGTC
